Addgene plasmid #41697: pSKDuet23
Depositing lab: Hideo Iwai. Depositing organization: University of Helsinki, Institute of Biotechnology. Publication: Evaluation and comparison of protein splicing by exogenous inteins with foreign exteins in Escherichia coli. Ellila S, Jurvansuu JM, Iwai H. FEBS Lett. 2011 Oct 10. 10.1016/j.febslet.2011.10.005 PubMed 22001202.
Backbone
  Vector backbone: pRSFDuet-1
  Backbone manufacturer: novagen
  Total vector size (bp): 4764
  Modifications to backbone: removed the second MCS of pRSFDuet-1
  Vector type: Bacterial Expression
Growth in bacteria
  Bacterial resistance: Kanamycin, 50 μg/mL
  Growth temperature: 37°C
  Growth strain: DH5alpha
  Copy number: High Copy
Gene/Insert
  Gene/Insert name: PhoPol-II intein
  Species: Pyrococcus horikoshii
  Promoter: T7
  Tag / fusion protein: His-tag (N terminal on insert); GB1 (N terminal on insert); GB1 (C terminal on insert)
  Cloning method: Restriction Enzyme; 5′ cloning site BamHI (not destroyed); 3′ cloning site KpnI (not destroyed)
  Sequencing primers: 5′ T7; 3′ T7term
Terms and licenses: Academic/Nonprofit Terms; Industry Terms: Not Available to Industry
How to cite: pSKDuet23 was a gift from Hideo Iwai (Addgene plasmid # 41697 ; http://n2t.net/addgene:41697 ; RRID:Addgene_41697)
