[The description below was written by a language model from this plasmid's Addgene catalogue record and pLannotate feature annotations shown in this document.]
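Description:
pSKDuet23 is a bacterial expression plasmid built on the Novagen pRSFDuet-1 backbone, from which the second multiple cloning site was removed so that a single T7-driven expression unit remains. It replicates from the RSF1030 origin, which is compatible with other common origin types and so allows co-maintenance with additional plasmids in E. coli. It is selected with kanamycin through an aminoglycoside phosphotransferase gene. The backbone also carries lacI under its own promoter. The catalogue lists a total size of 4764 bp, whereas the depositor's full sequence used for annotation is 4479 nt, a discrepancy the record does not explain.

The payload is the PolII intein from Pyrococcus horikoshii, annotated as a fragment of the large subunit of the archaeal DNA polymerase II. It was cloned between BamHI and KpnI sites and is flanked on both sides by the B1 domain of streptococcal protein G (GB1). Transcription comes from a T7 promoter with an adjacent lac operator, so expression is held off by the lac repressor and induced with IPTG in hosts supplying T7 RNA polymerase. A T7 gene 10 ribosome binding site drives translation and a T7 terminator closes the unit. The fusion begins with an N-terminal His-tag followed by a thrombin cleavage site, then GB1, the intein and the second GB1. The short S-Tag and other tag fragments annotated downstream appear to be vector remnants.

In this arrangement the two GB1 domains act as small, soluble foreign exteins. Intein self-excision would join them into a GB1–GB1 product distinguishable from the unspliced precursor. This matches the associated study, which evaluated and compared protein splicing by exogenous inteins with foreign exteins in E. coli.
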