Features (pLannotate 1.2.2; 20 found; start..end, strand, type, name):
      1..19      +  promoter       T7 promoter: promoter for bacteriophage T7 RNA polymerase
     20..44      +  protein_bind   lac operator: The lac repressor binds to the lac operator to inhibit transcription in E. coli. This inhibition can be relieved by adding lactose or isopropyl-β-D-thiogalactopyranoside (IPTG). lac repressor encoded by lacI
     59..81      +  RBS            RBS: efficient ribosome binding site from bacteriophage T7 gene 10 (Olins and Rangwala, 1989)
    100..116     +  CDS            capTEV™ (fragment): composite tag for in vivo biotinylation, TEV protease cleavage, and 6xHis tagging
    127..144     +  CDS            thrombin site: thrombin recognition and cleavage site
    154..311     +  CDS            GB1 (fragment): B1 domain of Streptococcal protein G effective as a solubilizing fusion partner (Cheng and Patel, 2004)
    322..852     +  CDS            polC (fragment): DP2L_PYRHO - Experimental evidence at protein level: Swiss-Prot protein existence level 1. Possesses two activities: a DNA synthesis (polymerase) and an exonucleolytic activity that degrades single-stranded DNA in the 3'- to 5'-direction. Has a template-primer preference which is characteristic of a replicative DNA polymerase (By similarity). From Pyrococcus horikoshii (strain ATCC 700860 / DSM 12428 / JCM 9974 / NBRC 100139 / OT-3).
    838..995     +  CDS            GB1 (fragment): B1 domain of Streptococcal protein G effective as a solubilizing fusion partner (Cheng and Patel, 2004)
   1033..1074    +  CDS            S-Tag (fragment): affinity and epitope tag derived from pancreatic ribonuclease A
   1104..1121    +  CDS            SET1 (fragment): solubility-enhancement tag derived from T7 phage gene 10B
   1129..1176    +  terminator     T7 terminator: transcription terminator for bacteriophage T7 RNA polymerase
   1340..1397    +  promoter       AmpR promoter (fragment): bla
   1406..2221    -  CDS            KanR: aminoglycoside phosphotransferase; aph(3')-Ia; confers resistance to kanamycin in bacteria or G418 (Geneticin®) in eukaryotes
   2222..2313    -  promoter       AmpR promoter: bla
   2329..3078    -  rep_origin     RSF ori: Plasmids containing the RSF 1030 origin of replication can be propagated in E. coli cells that contain additional plasmids with compatible origins.
   3161..3225    -  CDS            TcR (fragment): tetracycline efflux protein; tet; confers resistance to tetracycline
   3240..3261    -  protein_bind   CAP binding site: CAP binding activates transcription in the presence of cAMP. E. coli catabolite activator protein
   3274..4356    -  CDS            lacI: lac repressor; lacI; The lac repressor binds to the lac operator to inhibit transcription in E. coli. This inhibition can be relieved by adding lactose or isopropyl-β-D-thiogalactopyranoside (IPTG).
   4357..4434    -  promoter       lacI promoter: lacI
   4442..4477    -  CDS            TcR (fragment): tetracycline efflux protein; tet; confers resistance to tetracycline
>Addgene plasmid #41697 | pSKDuet23 | depositor full sequence | sequence record 55940 | pSKDuet23 sequence 4479 bps
TAATACGACTCACTATAGGGGAATTGTGAGCGGATAACAATTCCCCTGTAGAAATAATTTTGTTTAACTT
TAATAAGGAGATATACCATGGGCAGCAGCCATCATCATCATCATCACAGCAGCGGCCTGGTGCCGCGCGG
CAGCCTAGGACAGTACAAACTTATCCTGAACGGTAAAACCCTGAAAGGTGAAACCACCACCGAAGCTGTT
GACGCTGCTACCGCGGAAAAAGTTTTCAAACAGTACGCTAACGACAACGGTGTTGACGGTGAATGGACCT
ACGACGACGCTACCAAAACCTACACCGTAACGGAAGGATCCAATTGCTTCCCGGGAGATACAAGAATATT
AGTTCAAATTAATGGAACTCCGCAGAGAGTTACACTTAAGGAATTATATGAGCTCTTTGACGAGGAACAT
TATGAAAGCATGGTGTACGTAAGGAAAAAGCCAAAGGTAGACATTAAGGTATACTCCTTCAACCCTGAGG
AAGGTAAGGTAGTTCTGACCGATATTGAGGAGGTAATAAAAGCCCCTGCTACTGATCATTTAATTCGCTT
TGAACTTGAGCTCGGAAGTAGCTTTGAGACAACCGTGGATCACCCAGTCCTCGTATATGAAAATGGAAAG
TTCGTGGAGAAAAGGGCATTTGAGGTTAGGGAGGGGAATATAATAATTATAATCGATGAATCAACTTTGG
AACCCCTTAAGGTTGCTGTTAAAAAAATAGAGTTCATAGAACCGCCTGAGGACTTTGTGTTCTCTCTTAA
TGCTAAAAAATATCATACTGTAATAATTAATGAAAATATTGTGACGCATCAGTGCGATGGTACCCAGTAC
AAACTTATCCTGAACGGTAAAACCCTGAAAGGTGAAACCACCACCGAAGCTGTTGACGCTGCTACCGCGG
AAAAAGTTTTCAAACAGTACGCTAACGACAACGGTGTTGACGGTGAATGGACCTACGACGACGCTACCAA
AACCTACACCGTAACGGAATAAGCTTGGCTGTTTTGGCGGCTCGAGTCTGGTAAAGAAACCGCTGCTGCG
AAATTTGAACGCCAGCACATGGACTCGTCTACTAGCGCAGCTTAATTAACCTAGGCTGCTGCCACCGCTG
AGCAATAACTAGCATAACCCCTTGGGGCCTCTAAACGGGTCTTGAGGGGTTTTTTGCTGAAACCTCAGGC
ATTTGAGAAGCACACGGTCACACTGCTTCCGGTAGTCAATAAACCGGTAAACCAGCAATAGACATAAGCG
GCTATTTAACGACCCTGCCCTGAACCGACGACAAGCTGACGACCGGGTCTCCGCAAGTGGCACTTTTCGG
GGAAATGTGCGCGGAACCCCTATTTGTTTATTTTTCTAAATACATTCAAATATGTATCCGCTCATGAATT
AATTCTTAGAAAAACTCATCGAGCATCAAATGAAACTGCAATTTATTCATATCAGGATTATCAATACCAT
ATTTTTGAAAAAGCCGTTTCTGTAATGAAGGAGAAAACTCACCGAGGCAGTTCCATAGGATGGCAAGATC
CTGGTATCGGTCTGCGATTCCGACTCGTCCAACATCAATACAACCTATTAATTTCCCCTCGTCAAAAATA
AGGTTATCAAGTGAGAAATCACCATGAGTGACGACTGAATCCGGTGAGAATGGCAAAAGTTTATGCATTT
CTTTCCAGACTTGTTCAACAGGCCAGCCATTACGCTCGTCATCAAAATCACTCGCATCAACCAAACCGTT
ATTCATTCGTGATTGCGCCTGAGCGAGACGAAATACGCGGTCGCTGTTAAAAGGACAATTACAAACAGGA
ATCGAATGCAACCGGCGCAGGAACACTGCCAGCGCATCAACAATATTTTCACCTGAATCAGGATATTCTT
CTAATACCTGGAATGCTGTTTTCCCGGGGATCGCAGTGGTGAGTAACCATGCATCATCAGGAGTACGGAT
AAAATGCTTGATGGTCGGAAGAGGCATAAATTCCGTCAGCCAGTTTAGTCTGACCATCTCATCTGTAACA
TCATTGGCAACGCTACCTTTGCCATGTTTCAGAAACAACTCTGGCGCATCGGGCTTCCCATACAATCGAT
AGATTGTCGCACCTGATTGCCCGACATTATCGCGAGCCCATTTATACCCATATAAATCAGCATCCATGTT
GGAATTTAATCGCGGCCTAGAGCAAGACGTTTCCCGTTGAATATGGCTCATACTCTTCCTTTTTCAATAT
TATTGAAGCATTTATCAGGGTTATTGTCTCATGAGCGGATACATATTTGAATGTATTTAGAAAAATAAAC
AAATAGGCATGCAGCGCTCTTCCGCTTCCTCGCTCACTGACTCGCTACGCTCGGTCGTTCGACTGCGGCG
AGCGGTGTCAGCTCACTCAAAAGCGGTAATACGGTTATCCACAGAATCAGGGGATAAAGCCGGAAAGAAC
ATGTGAGCAAAAAGCAAAGCACCGGAAGAAGCCAACGCCGCAGGCGTTTTTCCATAGGCTCCGCCCCCCT
GACGAGCATCACAAAAATCGACGCTCAAGCCAGAGGTGGCGAAACCCGACAGGACTATAAAGATACCAGG
CGTTTCCCCCTGGAAGCTCCCTCGTGCGCTCTCCTGTTCCGACCCTGCCGCTTACCGGATACCTGTCCGC
CTTTCTCCCTTCGGGAAGCGTGGCGCTTTCTCATAGCTCACGCTGTTGGTATCTCAGTTCGGTGTAGGTC
GTTCGCTCCAAGCTGGGCTGTGTGCACGAACCCCCCGTTCAGCCCGACCGCTGCGCCTTATCCGGTAACT
ATCGTCTTGAGTCCAACCCGGTAAGACACGACTTATCGCCACTGGCAGCAGCCATTGGTAACTGATTTAG
AGGACTTTGTCTTGAAGTTATGCACCTGTTAAGGCTAAACTGAAAGAACAGATTTTGGTGAGTGCGGTCC
TCCAACCCACTTACCTTGGTTCAAAGAGTTGGTAGCTCAGCGAACCTTGAGAAAACCACCGTTGGTAGCG
GTGGTTTTTCTTTATTTATGAGATGATGAATCAATCGGTCTATCAAGTCAACGAACAGCTATTCCGTTAC
TCTAGATTTCAGTGCAATTTATCTCTTCAAATGTAGCACCTGAAGTCAGCCCCATACGATATAAGTTGTA
ATTCTCATGTTAGTCATGCCCCGCGCCCACCGGAAGGAGCTGACTGGGTTGAAGGCTCTCAAGGGCATCG
GTCGAGATCCCGGTGCCTAATGAGTGAGCTAACTTACATTAATTGCGTTGCGCTCACTGCCCGCTTTCCA
GTCGGGAAACCTGTCGTGCCAGCTGCATTAATGAATCGGCCAACGCGCGGGGAGAGGCGGTTTGCGTATT
GGGCGCCAGGGTGGTTTTTCTTTTCACCAGTGAGACGGGCAACAGCTGATTGCCCTTCACCGCCTGGCCC
TGAGAGAGTTGCAGCAAGCGGTCCACGCTGGTTTGCCCCAGCAGGCGAAAATCCTGTTTGATGGTGGTTA
ACGGCGGGATATAACATGAGCTGTCTTCGGTATCGTCGTATCCCACTACCGAGATGTCCGCACCAACGCG
CAGCCCGGACTCGGTAATGGCGCGCATTGCGCCCAGCGCCATCTGATCGTTGGCAACCAGCATCGCAGTG
GGAACGATGCCCTCATTCAGCATTTGCATGGTTTGTTGAAAACCGGACATGGCACTCCAGTCGCCTTCCC
GTTCCGCTATCGGCTGAATTTGATTGCGAGTGAGATATTTATGCCAGCCAGCCAGACGCAGACGCGCCGA
GACAGAACTTAATGGGCCCGCTAACAGCGCGATTTGCTGGTGACCCAATGCGACCAGATGCTCCACGCCC
AGTCGCGTACCGTCTTCATGGGAGAAAATAATACTGTTGATGGGTGTCTGGTCAGAGACATCAAGAAATA
ACGCCGGAACATTAGTGCAGGCAGCTTCCACAGCAATGGCATCCTGGTCATCCAGCGGATAGTTAATGAT
CAGCCCACTGACGCGTTGCGCGAGAAGATTGTGCACCGCCGCTTTACAGGCTTCGACGCCGCTTCGTTCT
ACCATCGACACCACCACGCTGGCACCCAGTTGATCGGCGCGAGATTTAATCGCCGCGACAATTTGCGACG
GCGCGTGCAGGGCCAGACTGGAGGTGGCAACGCCAATCAGCAACGACTGTTTGCCCGCCAGTTGTTGTGC
CACGCGGTTGGGAATGTAATTCAGCTCCGCCATCGCCGCTTCCACTTTTTCCCGCGTTTTCGCAGAAACG
TGGCTGGCCTGGTTCACCACGCGGGAAACGGTCTGATAAGAGACACCGGCATACTCTGCGACATCGTATA
ACGTTACTGGTTTCACATTCACCACCCTGAATTGACTCTCTTCCGGGCGCTATCATGCCATACCGCGAAA
GGTTTTGCGCCATTCGATGGTGTCCGGGATCTCGACGCTCTCCCTTATGCGACTCCTGCATTAGGAAAT
