>Addgene plasmid #41697 | pSKDuet23 | addgene partial sequence | sequence record 56904 | T7 5'-TAATACGACTCACTATAGGG-3'
TATTTTGTTTAACTTTAATAAGGAGATATACCATGGGCAGCAGCCATCATCATCATCATCACAGCAGCGG
CCTGGTGCCGCGCGGCAGCCTAGGACAGTACAAACTTATCCTGAACGGTAAAACCCTGAAAGGTGAAACC
ACCACCGAAGCTGTTGACGCTGCTACCGCGGAAAAAGTTTTCAAACAGTACGCTAACGACAACGGTGTTG
ACGGTGAATGGACCTACGACGACGCTACCAAAACCTACACCGTAACGGAAGGATCCAATTGCTTCCCGGG
AGATACAAGAATATTAGTTCAAATTAATGGAACTCCGCAGAGAGTTACACTTAAGGAATTATATGAGCTC
TTTGACGAGGAACATTATGAAAGCATGGTGTACGTAAGGAAAAAGCCAAAGGTAGACATTAAGGTATACT
CCTTCAACCCTGAGGAAGGTAAGGTAGTTCTGACCGATATTGAGGAGGTAATAAAAGCCCCTGCTACTGA
TCATTTAATTCGCTTTGAACTTGAGCTCGGAAGTAGCTTTGAGACAACCGTGGATCACCCAGTCCTCGTA
TATGAAAATGGAAAGTTCGTGGAGAAAAGGGCATTTGAGGTTAGGGAGGGGAATATAATAATTATAATCG
ATGAATCAACTTTGGAACCCCTTAAGGTTGCTGTTAAAAAAATAGAGTTCATAGAACCGCCTGAGGACTT
TGTGTTCTCTCTTAATGCTAAAAAATATCATACTGTAATAATTAATGAAAATATTGTGACGCATCAGTGC
GATGGTACCCAGTACAAACTTATCCTGAACGGTAAAACCCTGAAAGGTGAA
