>Addgene plasmid #41697 | pSKDuet23 | addgene partial sequence | sequence record 56905 | T7term 5'-GCTAGTTATTGCTCAGCGG-3'
ACGAGTCCATGTGCTGGCGTTCAAATTTCGCAGCAGCGGTTTCTTTACCAGACTCGAGCCGCCAAAACAG
CCAAGCTTATTCCGTTACGGTGTAGGTTTTGGTAGCGTCGTCGTAGGTCCATTCACCGTCAACACCGTTG
TCGTTAGCGTACTGTTTGAAAACTTTTTCCGCGGTAGCAGCGTCAACAGCTTCGGTGGTGGTTTCACCTT
TCAGGGTTTTACCGTTCAGGATAAGTTTGTACTGGGTACCATCGCACTGATGCGTCACAATATTTTCATT
AATTATTACAGTATGATATTTTTTAGCATTAAGAGAGAACACAAAGTCCTCAGGCGGTTCTATGAACTCT
ATTTTTTTAACAGCAACCTTAAGGGGTTCCAAAGTTGATTCATCGATTATAATTATTATATTCCCCTCCC
TAACCTCAAATGCCCTTTTCTCCACGAACTTTCCATTTTCATATACGAGGACTGGGTGATCCACGGTTGT
CTCAAAGCTACTTCCGAGCTCAAGTTCAAAGCGAATTAAATGATCAGTAGCAGGGGCTTTTATTACCTCC
TCAATATCGGTCAGAACTACCTTACCTTCCTCAGGGTTGAAGGAGTATACCTTAATGTCTACCTTTGGCT
TTTTCCTTACGTACACCATGCTTTCATAATGTTCCTCGTCAAAGAGCTCATATAATTCCTTAAGTGTAAC
TCTCTGCGGAGTTCCATTAATTTGAACTAATATTCTTGTATCTCCCGGGAAGCAATTGGATCCTTCCGTT
ACGGTGTAGG
